>Addgene plasmid #244329 | pAAVLINKv1-pCALM1-Cre-3'-DIP2C-FLAG | addgene full sequence | sequence record 491878 | Addgene NGS Result
CCTGCAGGCAGCTGCGCGCTCGCTCGCTCACTGAGGCCGCCCGGGCGTCGGGCGACCTTTGGTCGCCCGG
CCTCAGTGAGCGAGCGAGCGCGCAGAGAGGGAGTGGCCAACTCCATCACTAGGGGTTCCTGCGGCCGCAC
GCGTCGCTCTGCGCGAGGCGGCTCCGCCGCGGCGGAGGGATACGGCGCACCATATATATATCGCGGGGCG
CAGACTCGCGCTCCGGCAGTGGTGCTGGGAGTGTCGTGGACGCCGTGCCGTTACTCGTACGCCACCATGT
CCAATTTACTGACCGTACACCAAAATTTGCCTGCATTACCGGTCGATGCAACGAGTGATGAGGTTCGCAA
GAACCTGATGGACATGTTCAGGGATCGCCAGGCGTTTTCTGAGCATACCTGGAAAATGCTTCTGTCCGTT
TGCCGGTCGTGGGCGGCATGGTGCAAGTTGAATAACCGGAAATGGTTTCCCGCAGAACCTGAAGATGTTC
GCGATTATCTTCTATATCTTCAGGCGCGCGGTCTGGCAGTAAAAACCATCCAGCAACATTTGGGCCAGCT
AAACATGCTTCATCGTCGGTCCGGGCTGCCACGACCAAGTGACAGCAATGCTGTTTCACTGGTTATGCGG
CGGATCCGAAAAGAAAACGTTGATGCCGGTGAACGTGCAAAACAGGCTCTAGCGTTCGAACGCACTGATT
TCGACCAGGTTCGTTCACTCATGGAAAATAGCGATCGCTGCCAGGATATACGTAATCTGGCATTTCTGGG
GATTGCTTATAACACCCTGTTACGTATAGCCGAAATTGCCAGGATCAGGGTTAAAGATATCTCACGTACT
GACGGTGGGAGAATGTTAATCCATATTGGCAGAACGAAAACGCTGGTTAGCACCGCAGGTGTAGAGAAGG
CACTTAGCCTGGGGGTAACTAAACTGGTCGAGCGATGGATTTCCGTCTCTGGTGTAGCTGATGATCCGAA
TAACTACCTGTTTTGCCGGGTCAGAAAAAATGGTGTTGCCGCGCCATCTGCCACCAGCCAGCTATCAACT
CGCGCCCTGGAAGGGATTTTTGAAGCAACTCATCGATTGATTTACGGCGCTAAGGATGACTCTGGTCAGA
GATACCTGGCCTGGTCTGGACACAGTGCCCGTGTCGGAGCCGCGCGAGATATGGCCCGCGCTGGAGTTTC
AATACCGGAGATCATGCAAGCTGGTGGCTGGACCAATGTAAATATTGTAATGAACTATATCCGTAACCTG
GATAGTGAAACAGGGGCAATGGTGCGCCTGCTGGAAGATGGCGATTAGGTAAGTATCAAGGTTACAAGAC
AGGTTTAAGGAGACCAATAACTAGTATAACTTCGTATAGGATACTTTATAGCAATTTATGAAACTGGGCT
TGTCGAGACAGAGAAGACTCTTGCGTTTCTGATAGGCACCTATTGGTCTTACTGACATCCACTTTGCCTT
TCTCTCCACAGGCGATTGACAGTATACATCAAGTTGGAGTTTATTGCCTGGCCTTGGTGCCAGCAAACAC
CCTCCCCAAAACCCCGCTTGGTGGGATCCATTTATCAGAAACAAAACAGCTTTTTCTGGAGGGCTCTCTG
CACCCCTGCAATGTCCTAATGTGCCCCCACACCTGCGTCACAAACTTGCCTAAGCCTCGACAGAAGCAGC
CAGAAATCGGCCCTGCCTCTGTGATGGTGGGGAACCTGGTCTCTGGGAAGAGAATCGCCCAGGCCAGTGG
CAGAGACCTGGGTCAGATCGAAGATAACGACCAGGCACGCAAGTTCCTGTTCCTCTCAGAGGTCTTGCAG
TGGAGAGCACAGACCACCCCGGACCACATCCTCTACACGCTGCTCAACTGTCGGGGTGCGATAGCGAACT
CGCTGACCTGCGTGCAGCTGCACAAGAGAGCTGAGAAGATCGCCGTGATGCTGATGGAGAGGGGCCACCT
TCAGGACGGCGACCACGTGGCCTTGGTCTACCCCCCAGGAATAGACCTGATAGCAGCGTTTTATGGTTGC
CTGTACGCAGGCTGTGTGCCAATAACCGTCCGTCCCCCGCACCCACAGAACATCGCGACGACGTTGCCTA
CCGTCAAGATGATTGTGGAGGTGAGTCGCTCTGCCTGTCTGATGACGACACAGCTGATCTGTAAGTTGCT
GCGGTCCAGGGAGGCGGCGGCGGCTGTGGACGTCAGGACGTGGCCCCTCATCCTGGACACAGATGATTTG
CCAAAGAAGCGGCCTGCCCAGATCTGCAAACCTTGCAACCCAGACACTCTTGCATATCTCGACTTCAGCG
TGTCCACAACTGGGATGCTAGCTGGCGTAAAGATGTCTCACGCAGCCACCAGTGCCTTCTGCCGTTCCAT
TAAGCTGCAGTGTGAACTTTACCCCTCTAGAGAAGTGGCCATCTGCCTGGACCCTTACTGTGGACTGGGA
TTTGTCCTCTGGTGCCTCTGCAGTGTGTATTCTGGGCACCAGTCCATCCTGATCCCGCCCTCTGAGCTGG
AAACCAACCCCGCCTTGTGGCTTCTTGCCGTGAGTCAGTACAAAGTCCGAGACACGTTTTGCTCCTACTC
CGTGATGGAGCTGTGCACCAAGGGGCTGGGCTCGCAAACAGAGTCCCTCAAGGCGCGAGGGCTGGACTTG
TCCCGAGTGAGGACCTGCGTGGTTGTGGCGGAAGAGAGGCCTCGGATCGCACTCACACAGTCGTTCTCAA
AGCTGTTTAAGGACCTGGGCCTTCACCCGCGGGCCGTCAGCACCTCGTTCGGTTGCAGGGTGAACCTGGC
GATTTGCTTGCAGGGAACCTCAGGACCTGACCCAACCACTGTCTACGTGGACATGAGAGCCCTGAGACAC
GACAGAGTCCGCTTAGTGGAAAGAGGATCCCCTCATAGTCTGCCCCTGATGGAATCGGGAAAGATACTTC
CAGGGGTTCGGATTATAATTGCCAACCCAGAAACAAAAGGACCGCTGGGGGACTCACACCTTGGAGAGAT
TTGGGTTCACAGTGCCCACAATGCCAGCGGTTATTTCACTATTTACGGAGACGAATCCCTCCAGTCAGAT
CACTTCAACTCAAGACTAAGTTTTGGAGACACCCAGACCATCTGGGCACGCACAGGCTACTTGGGGTTCC
TGCGGAGAACTGAGCTCACAGATGCAAATGGAGAGCGCCATGATGCCCTCTACGTGGTAGGGGCACTGGA
CGAAGCCATGGAGCTGCGGGGCATGCGGTACCACCCAATCGACATTGAGACCTCGGTCATCAGAGCCCAT
AAAAGCGTTACGGAATGTGCTGTGTTTACCTGGACAAATTTGTTGGTGGTTGTGGTTGAGCTGGATGGGT
CGGAACAAGAAGCCTTGGACCTGGTTCCCTTGGTGACCAACGTGGTCCTGGAGGAGCACTACCTGATCGT
CGGAGTGGTGGTCGTGGTGGACATCGGCGTCATCCCCATCAACTCCCGTGGGGAGAAGCAGCGCATGCAC
CTGCGAGACGGGTTTTTGGCAGACCAGCTAGACCCCATCTATGTGGCCTACAACATGTGTACAGACTACA
AAGACCATGACGGTGATTATAAAGATCATGACATCGACTACAAGGATGACGATGACAAGTAAGAATTCTG
ATGACTCGAGATAATCAACCTCTGGATTACAAAATTTGTGAAAGATTGACTGGTATTCTTAACTATGTTG
CTCCTTTTACGCTATGTGGATACGCTGCTTTAATGCCTTTGTATCATGCTATTGCTTCCCGTATGGCTTT
CATTTTCTCCTCCTTGTATAAATCCTGGTTAGTTCTTGCCACGGCGGAACTCATCGCCGCCTGCCTTGCC
CGCTGCTGGACAGGGGCTCGGCTGTTGGGCACTGACAATTCCGTGGTGTTTATTTGTGAAATTTGTGATG
CTATTGCTTTATTTGTAACCATCTAGCTTTATTTGTGAAATTTGTGATGCTATTGCTTTATTTGTAACCA
TTATAAGCTGCAATAAACAAGTTAACAACAACAATTGCATTCATTTTATGTTTCAGGTTCAGGGGGAGAT
GTGGGAGGTTTTTTAAAGATCTGGAGACCGGTGTGGCACGTGCGGACCGAGCGGCCGCAGGAACCCCTAG
TGATGGAGTTGGCCACTCCCTCTCTGCGCGCTCGCTCGCTCACTGAGGCCGGGCGACCAAAGGTCGCCCG
ACGCCCGGGCTTTGCCCGGGCGGCCTCAGTGAGCGAGCGAGCGCGCAGCTGCCTGCAGGGGCGCCTGATG
CGGTATTTTCTCCTTACGCATCTGTGCGGTATTTCACACCGCATA
[95 nt withheld, positions 4316-4410]
T
[46 nt withheld, positions 4412-4457]
C
[141 nt withheld, positions 4459-4599]
CCTTTGACGTTGGAGTCCACGTTCTTT
[37 nt withheld, positions 4627-4663]
ACTCTATCTCGGGCTATTCTTTTGATTTATAAGGGATTTTGCCGATTTCGGTCTATTGGTTAAAAAATGA
GCTGATTTAACAAAAATTTAACGCGAATTTTAACAAAATATTAACGTTTACAATTTTATGGTGCACTCTC
AGTACAATCTGCTCTGATGCCGCATAGTTAAGCCAGCCCCGACACCCGCCAACACCCGCTGACGCGCCCT
GACGGGCTTGTCTGCTCCCGGCATCCGCTTACAGACAAGCTGTGACCGTCTCCGGGAGCTGCATGTGTCA
GAGGTTTTCACCGTCATCACCGAAACGCGCGAGACGAAAGGGCCTCGTGATACGCCTATTTTTATAGGTT
AATGTCATGATAATAATGGTTTCTTAGACGTCAGGTGGCACTTTTCGGGGAAATGTGCGCGGAACCCCTA
TTTGTTTATTTTTCTAAATACATTCAAATATGTATCCGCTCATGAGACAATAACCCTGATAAATGCTTCA
ATAATATTGAAAAAGGAAGAGTATGAGTATTCAACATTTCCGTGTCGCCCTTATTCCCTTTTTTGCGGCA
TTTTGCCTTCCTGTTTTTGCTCACCCAGAAACGCTGGTGAAAGTAAAAGATGCTGAAGATCAGTTGGGTG
CACGAGTGGGTTACATCGAACTGGATCTCAACAGCGGTAAGATCCTTGAGAGTTTTCGCCCCGAAGAACG
TTTTCCAATGATGAGCACTTTTAAAGTTCTGCTATGTGGCGCGGTATTATCCCGTATTGACGCCGGGCAA
GAGCAACTCGGTCGCCGCATACACTATTCTCAGAATGACTTGGTTGAGTACTCACCAGTCACAGAAAAGC
ATCTTACGGATGGCATGACAGTAAGAGAATTATGCAGTGCTGCCATAACCATGAGTGATAACACTGCGGC
CAACTTACTTCTGACAACGATCGGAGGACCGAAGGAGCTAACCGCTTTTTTGCACAACATGGGGGATCAT
GTAACTCGCCTTGATCGTTGGGAACCGGAGCTGAATGAAGCCATACCAAACGACGAGCGTGACACCACGA
TGCCTGTAGCAATGGCAACAACGTTGCGCAAACTATTAACTGGCGAACTACTTACTCTAGCTTCCCGGCA
ACAATTAATAGACTGGATGGAGGCGGATAAAGTTGCAGGACCACTTCTGCGCTCGGCCCTTCCGGCTGGC
TGGTTTATTGCTGATAAATCTGGAGCCGGTGAGCGTGGGTCTCGCGGTATCATTGCAGCACTGGGGCCAG
ATGGTAAGCCCTCCCGTATCGTAGTTATCTACACGACGGGGAGTCAGGCAACTATGGATGAACGAAATAG
ACAGATCGCTGAGATAGGTGCCTCACTGATTAAGCATTGGTAACTGTCAGACCAAGTTTACTCATATATA
CTTTAGATTGATTTAAAACTTCATTTTTAATTTAAAAGGATCTAGGTGAAGATCCTTTTTGATAATCTCA
TGACCAAAATCCCTTAACGTGAGTTTTCGTTCCACTGAGCGTCAGACCCCGTAGAAAAGATCAAAGGATC
TTCTTGAGATCCTTTTTTTCTGCGCGTAATCTGCTGCTTGCAAACAAAAAAACCACCGCTACCAGCGGTG
GTTTGTTTGCCGGATCAAGAGCTACCAACTCTTTTTCCGAAGGTAACTGGCTTCAGCAGAGCGCAGATAC
CAAATACTGTTCTTCTAGTGTAGCCGTAGTTAGGCCACCACTTCAAGAACTCTGTAGCACCGCCTACATA
CCTCGCTCTGCTAATCCTGTTACCAGTGGCTGCTGCCAGTGGCGATAAGTCGTGTCTTACCGGGTTGGAC
TCAAGACGATAGTTACCGGATAAGGCGCAGCGGTCGGGCTGAACGGGGGGTTCGTGCACACAGCCCAGCT
TGGAGCGAACGACCTACACCGAACTGAGATACCTACAGCGTGAGCTATGAGAAAGCGCCACGCTTCCCGA
AGGGAGAAAGGCGGACAGGTATCCGGTAAGCGGCAGGGTCGGAACAGGAGAGCGCACGAGGGAGCTTCCA
GGGGGAAACGCCTGGTATCTTTATAGTCCTGTCGGGTTTCGCCACCTCTGACTTGAGCGTCGATTTTTGT
GATGCTCGTCAGGGGGGCGGAGCCTATGGAAAAACGCCAGCAACGCGGCCTTTTTACGGTTCCTGGCCTT
TTGCTGGCCTTTTGCTCACATGT
Features (pLannotate 1.2.2; 20 found; start..end, strand, type, name):
     12..39      +  repeat_region  AAV2 ITR (fragment): inverted terminal repeat of adeno-associated virus serotype 2 inverted
     68..95      +  repeat_region  AAV2 ITR (fragment): inverted terminal repeat of adeno-associated virus serotype 2 inverted
    277..1305    +  CDS            cre: RECR_BPP1 - Experimental evidence at protein level: Swiss-Prot protein existence level 1. Catalyzes site-specific recombination between two 34-base- pair LOXP sites. Its role is to maintain the phage genome as a monomeric unit-copy plasmid in the lysogenic state. From Escherichia phage P1 (Bacteriophage P1).
   1309..1349    +  intron         chimeric intron (fragment): chimera between introns from human β-globin and immunoglobulin heavy chain genes
   1356..1380    +  protein_bind   lox2272 (fragment): Cre-mediated recombination occurs in the 8-bp core sequence (GGATACTT). lox2272 sites are compatible with each other, but incompatible with loxP or loxN sites (Lee and Saito, 1988). Cre recombinase
   1390..1481    +  intron         chimeric intron (fragment): chimera between introns from human β-globin and immunoglobulin heavy chain genes
   1479..3557    +  CDS            DIP2C (fragment): DIP2C_HUMAN - Also known as KIAA0934. Experimental evidence at protein level: Swiss-Prot protein existence level 1. From Homo sapiens (Human).
   3564..3629    +  CDS            3xFLAG: three tandem FLAG® epitope tags, followed by an enterokinase cleavage site
   3653..3810    +  misc_feature   WPRE (fragment): woodchuck hepatitis virus posttranscriptional regulatory element
   3816..3900    +  misc_feature   WPRE (fragment): woodchuck hepatitis virus posttranscriptional regulatory element
   3899..3942    -  polyA_signal   SV40 poly(A) signal (fragment): SV40 polyadenylation signal
   3946..4013    -  polyA_signal   SV40 poly(A) signal (fragment): SV40 polyadenylation signal
   4119..4259    +  repeat_region  AAV2 ITR: inverted terminal repeat of adeno-associated virus serotype 2 inverted
   4264..4315    -  misc_feature   bom (fragment): basis of mobility region from pBR322
   4334..4789    +  rep_origin     f1 ori (sequence partly withheld): f1 bacteriophage origin of replication; arrow indicates direction of (+) strand synthesis
   4790..4839    -  misc_feature   bom (fragment): basis of mobility region from pBR322
   4941..4976    -  CDS            rop (fragment): Rop protein, which maintains plasmids at low copy number; rop
   5071..5175    +  promoter       AmpR promoter: bla
   5176..6036    +  CDS            AmpR: β-lactamase; bla; confers resistance to ampicillin, carbenicillin, and related antibiotics
   6207..6795    +  rep_origin     ori: high-copy-number ColE1/pMB1/pBR322/pUC origin of replication
