[The description below was written by a language model from this plasmid's Addgene catalogue record and pLannotate feature annotations shown in this document.]
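Description:
pAAVLINKv1-pCALM1-Cre-3'-DIP2C-FLAG is an AAV transfer plasmid built on the pAAV-MCS2 backbone and serves as the 3' half of an AAVLINK vector pair for expressing human DIP2C, a coding sequence too large to fit comfortably in a single AAV genome. The 6.9 kb plasmid is maintained in bacteria through a high-copy ColE1/pUC-type origin and selected with ampicillin via the bla gene; an f1 origin is also present. AAV2 inverted terminal repeats flank the payload. One is annotated intact and the other only as short fragments, which may reflect the difficulty of sequencing and annotating ITRs. The recombination-tolerant growth strain listed is consistent with the need to preserve these repeats.

Between the ITRs, the annotation shows a full-length Cre recombinase coding sequence, followed by chimeric β-globin/immunoglobulin intron fragments that bracket a lox2272 site. Next comes a roughly 2.1 kb C-terminal portion of DIP2C fused to a 3xFLAG tag, then WPRE fragments and an SV40 polyadenylation signal. The catalogue lists the promoter as pCALM1; it is not annotated in the feature table, though a short unannotated stretch lies upstream of Cre where it would be expected. This layout suggests that Cre produced from this vector recombines its lox2272 site with a matching site on the partner 5' vector. That would join the two genomes so the lox scar sits within an intron and is spliced out, yielding a full-length, FLAG-tagged DIP2C transcript. The record does not spell out this mechanism or identify the partner plasmid, referring instead to the associated publication for the corresponding vectors.
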