Addgene plasmid #244329: pAAVLINKv1-pCALM1-Cre-3'-DIP2C-FLAG
Purpose: 3' AAVLINK plasmid for DIP2C expression
Depositing lab: Zhonghua Lu. Depositing organization: Shenzhen Institute of Advanced Technology (SIAT), Chinese Academy of Sciences. Publication: AAVLINK: A potent DNA-recombination method for large cargo delivery in gene therapy. Lin J, Lin Y, Liu N, Cao W, Zhang J, Wen S, Zhang Y, Liao W, Hong Z, Lin Y, Liu Q, Liu H, Li Q, Chen B, Li M, Luo Z, Yang L, Yang Y, Zheng SH, Wang Y, Chu H, Hu Y, Qin Y, Luo BX, Tian S, Chen Y, Yan T, Yang L, Wang H, Liu T, Jiang Y, Lu Z. Cell. 2026 Feb 5;189(3):969-986.e17. doi: 10.1016/j.cell.2025.12.039. Epub 2026 Jan 27. PubMed 41605211.
Backbone
  Vector backbone: pAAV-MCS2
  Backbone manufacturer: Steve Jackson (Addgene # 46954)
  Vector type: AAV
Growth in bacteria
  Bacterial resistance: Ampicillin, 100 μg/mL
  Growth temperature: 37°C
  Growth strain: NEB Stable
  Copy number: High Copy
Gene/Insert
  Gene/Insert name: DIP2C
  Species: H. sapiens (human)
  Entrez Gene: DIP2C (a.k.a. FLJ34444, FLJ44075, KIAA0934, RP11-486H9.2)
  Promoter: pCALM1
  Tag / fusion protein: FLAG (C terminal on insert)
  Cloning method: Restriction Enzyme; 5′ cloning site unknown (unknown if destroyed)
Terms and licenses: Academic/Nonprofit Terms; Industry Terms: Not Available to Industry
Depositor comments: See publication for corresponding AAV Link vectors.
How to cite: pAAVLINKv1-pCALM1-Cre-3'-DIP2C-FLAG was a gift from Zhonghua Lu (Addgene plasmid # 244329 ; http://n2t.net/addgene:244329 ; RRID:Addgene_244329)
